Addgene plasmid #205643: LCAPAW
Purpose: shRNAmir backbone for RNA interference, with Ametrine reporter
Depositing lab: Dapeng Wang. Depositing organization: Shandong Medical and Pharmaceutical University. Publication: miR-AB, a miRNA-based shRNA viral toolkit for multicolor-barcoded multiplex RNAi at a single-cell level. Wang D, Xiu J, Zhao J, Luo J. EMBO Rep. 2022 Apr 5;23(4):e53691. doi: 10.15252/embr.202153691. Epub 2022 Feb 24. PubMed 35201651.
Backbone
  Vector backbone: pLVX-Puro
  Backbone manufacturer: Clontech
  Vector type: Lentiviral
Growth in bacteria
  Bacterial resistance: Ampicillin, 100 μg/mL
  Growth temperature: 37°C
  Growth strain: NEB Stable
  Copy number: High Copy
Gene/Insert
  Gene/Insert name: miR-AB
  Species: Synthetic
  Promoter: hCMV
  Cloning method: Restriction Enzyme; 5′ cloning site BamHI (unknown if destroyed); 3′ cloning site ApaI (unknown if destroyed)
  Sequencing primers: 3′ PGK Reverse: GCCAGAGGCCACTTGTGTAG
Terms and licenses: Academic/Nonprofit Terms; Industry Terms: Not Available to Industry
How to cite: LCAPAW was a gift from Dapeng Wang (Addgene plasmid # 205643 ; http://n2t.net/addgene:205643 ; RRID:Addgene_205643)
