[The description below was written by a language model from this plasmid's Addgene catalogue record and pLannotate feature annotations shown in this document.]
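Description:
LCAPAW is an HIV-1-based lentiviral transfer vector built on the pLVX-Puro backbone. It serves as an empty shRNAmir backbone for RNA interference, carrying a synthetic microRNA scaffold called miR-AB and an Ametrine fluorescent reporter. In bacteria it is maintained through a high-copy ColE1/pUC-type origin and selected with ampicillin via the β-lactamase gene. Remnants of the lac promoter/operator region are carried over from the parental cloning vector. The roughly 9 kb sequence carries the usual lentiviral cis elements. LTR sequences flank the cassette, with adjacent nef-derived sequence annotated upstream of each. Between them lie the Ψ packaging signal extending into a gag fragment, the Rev response element for Rev-dependent nuclear export of the genomic RNA, and the cPPT/CTS.

The payload consists of two expression units in the same orientation. The human CMV enhancer/promoter drives the miR-AB cassette. The feature table identifies only the 3′ miR-30a flanking sequence at the end of this region and leaves about a kilobase after the promoter unannotated, so the full composition of the scaffold cannot be read from the record. A hairpin placed in such a miR-30-type context is transcribed by Pol II and processed through the endogenous microRNA pathway. Downstream, the mouse PGK promoter drives mAmetrine1.1, a violet-excitable yellow fluorescent protein with a large Stokes shift, followed by a WPRE to enhance transcript expression. No puromycin resistance gene is annotated, which suggests that the reporter occupies the position of the parental vector's selection marker. The associated toolkit uses differently coloured reporters to barcode vectors for multiplexed knockdown at the single-cell level, with Ametrine marking cells transduced by this one.
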