Features (pLannotate 1.2.2; 23 found; start..end, strand, type, name):
    377..634     +  LTR            5' LTR (truncated): truncated 5' long terminal repeat (LTR) from HIV-1
    681..806     +  misc_feature   HIV-1 Ψ: packaging signal of human immunodeficiency virus type 1
    790..1128    +  CDS            HIV-1 gag (fragment): gag protein from human immunodeficiency virus 1; gag
   1303..1536    +  misc_feature   RRE: The Rev response element (RRE) of HIV-1 allows for Rev-dependent mRNA export from the nucleus to the cytoplasm.
   1913..2013    +  CDS            Rev (fragment): human immunodeficiency virus 1 (HIV-1) Rev protein; rev; enhances nuclear export of unspliced and incompletely spliced viral mRNAs
   2028..2143    +  misc_feature   cPPT/CTS: central polypurine tract and central termination sequence of HIV-1 (lacking the first T)
   2201..2504    +  enhancer       CMV enhancer: human cytomegalovirus immediate early enhancer
   2505..2708    +  promoter       CMV promoter: human cytomegalovirus (CMV) immediate early promoter
   3740..3863    +  ncRNA          3' miR-30a: sequence downstream of the 71-nt precursor of the human miR-30a microRNA (Zeng et al., 2002) miRNA
   3877..4376    +  promoter       PGK promoter: mouse phosphoglycerate kinase 1 promoter
   4394..5113    +  CDS            mAmetrine1.1: photostable yellow fluorescent protein with a large Stokes shift, excitable with violet light (Ai et al., 2008)
   5122..5709    +  misc_feature   WPRE: woodchuck hepatitis virus posttranscriptional regulatory element
   5723..6121    +  CDS            nef (fragment): NEF_HV1BR - Experimental evidence at protein level: Swiss-Prot protein existence level 1. Extracellular Nef protein targets CD4(+) T-lymphocytes for apoptosis by interacting with CXCR4 surface receptors (PubMed:14990729). From Human immunodeficiency virus type 1 group M subtype B (isolate BRU/LAI) (HIV-1).
   6169..6426    +  LTR            5' LTR (truncated): truncated 5' long terminal repeat (LTR) from HIV-1
   6579..6595    -  protein_bind   lac operator: The lac repressor binds to the lac operator to inhibit transcription in E. coli. This inhibition can be relieved by adding lactose or isopropyl-β-D-thiogalactopyranoside (IPTG). lac repressor encoded by lacI
   6603..6633    -  promoter       lac promoter: promoter for the E. coli lac operon
   6648..6669    -  protein_bind   CAP binding site: CAP binding activates transcription in the presence of cAMP. E. coli catabolite activator protein
   6682..6774    -  CDS            lacI (fragment): lac repressor; lacI; The lac repressor binds to the lac operator to inhibit transcription in E. coli. This inhibition can be relieved by adding lactose or isopropyl-β-D-thiogalactopyranoside (IPTG).
   6957..7545    -  rep_origin     ori: high-copy-number ColE1/pMB1/pBR322/pUC origin of replication
   7716..8576    -  CDS            AmpR: β-lactamase; bla; confers resistance to ampicillin, carbenicillin, and related antibiotics
   8577..8681    -  promoter       AmpR promoter: bla
   8729..8863    +  polyA_signal   SV40 poly(A) signal: SV40 polyadenylation signal
   9030..329     +  CDS            nef (fragment) (across the origin): NEF_HV1BR - Experimental evidence at protein level: Swiss-Prot protein existence level 1. Extracellular Nef protein targets CD4(+) T-lymphocytes for apoptosis by interacting with CXCR4 surface receptors (PubMed:14990729). From Human immunodeficiency virus type 1 group M subtype B (isolate BRU/LAI) (HIV-1).
>Addgene plasmid #205643 | LCAPAW | addgene full sequence | sequence record 409118 | Addgene NGS Result
TGGAAGGGCTAATTCACTCCCAAAGAAGACAAGATATCCTTGATCTGTGGATCTACCACACACAAGGCTA
CTTCCCTGATTAGCAGAACTACACACCAGGGCCAGGGGTCAGATATCCACTGACCTTTGGATGGTGCTAC
AAGCTAGTACCAGTTGAGCCAGATAAGGTAGAAGAGGCCAATAAAGGAGAGAACACCAGCTTGTTACACC
CTGTGAGCCTGCATGGGATGGATGACCCGGAGAGAGAAGTGTTAGAGTGGAGGTTTGACAGCCGCCTAGC
ATTTCATCACGTGGCCCGAGAGCTGCATCCGGAGTACTTCAAGAACTGCTGATATCGAGCTTGCTACAAG
GGACTTTCCGCTGGGGACTTTCCAGGGAGGCGTGGCCTGGGCGGGACTGGGGAGTGGCGAGCCCTCAGAT
CCTGCATATAAGCAGCTGCTTTTTGCCTGTACTGGGTCTCTCTGGTTAGACCAGATCTGAGCCTGGGAGC
TCTCTGGCTAACTAGGGAACCCACTGCTTAAGCCTCAATAAAGCTTGCCTTGAGTGCTTCAAGTAGTGTG
TGCCCGTCTGTTGTGTGACTCTGGTAACTAGAGATCCCTCAGACCCTTTTAGTCAGTGTGGAAAATCTCT
AGCAGTGGCGCCCGAACAGGGACTTGAAAGCGAAAGGGAAACCAGAGGAGCTCTCTCGACGCAGGACTCG
GCTTGCTGAAGCGCGCACGGCAAGAGGCGAGGGGCGGCGACTGGTGAGTACGCCAAAAATTTTGACTAGC
GGAGGCTAGAAGGAGAGAGATGGGTGCGAGAGCGTCAGTATTAAGCGGGGGAGAATTAGATCGCGATGGG
AAAAAATTCGGTTAAGGCCAGGGGGAAAGAAAAAATATAAATTAAAACATATAGTATGGGCAAGCAGGGA
GCTAGAACGATTCGCAGTTAATCCTGGCCTGTTAGAAACATCAGAAGGCTGTAGACAAATACTGGGACAG
CTACAACCATCCCTTCAGACAGGATCAGAAGAACTTAGATCATTATATAATACAGTAGCAACCCTCTATT
GTGTGCATCAAAGGATAGAGATAAAAGACACCAAGGAAGCTTTAGACAAGATAGAGGAAGAGCAAAACAA
AAGTAAGACCACCGCACAGCAAGCGGCCGGCCGCTGATCTTCAGACCTGGAGGAGGAGATATGAGGGACA
ATTGGAGAAGTGAATTATATAAATATAAAGTAGTAAAAATTGAACCATTAGGAGTAGCACCCACCAAGGC
AAAGAGAAGAGTGGTGCAGAGAGAAAAAAGAGCAGTGGGAATAGGAGCTTTGTTCCTTGGGTTCTTGGGA
GCAGCAGGAAGCACTATGGGCGCAGCGTCAATGACGCTGACGGTACAGGCCAGACAATTATTGTCTGGTA
TAGTGCAGCAGCAGAACAATTTGCTGAGGGCTATTGAGGCGCAACAGCATCTGTTGCAACTCACAGTCTG
GGGCATCAAGCAGCTCCAGGCAAGAATCCTGGCTGTGGAAAGATACCTAAAGGATCAACAGCTCCTGGGG
ATTTGGGGTTGCTCTGGAAAACTCATTTGCACCACTGCTGTGCCTTGGAATGCTAGTTGGAGTAATAAAT
CTCTGGAACAGATTTGGAATCACACGACCTGGATGGAGTGGGACAGAGAAATTAACAATTACACAAGCTT
AATACACTCCTTAATTGAAGAATCGCAAAACCAGCAAGAAAAGAATGAACAAGAATTATTGGAATTAGAT
AAATGGGCAAGTTTGTGGAATTGGTTTAACATAACAAATTGGCTGTGGTATATAAAATTATTCATAATGA
TAGTAGGAGGCTTGGTAGGTTTAAGAATAGTTTTTGCTGTACTTTCTATAGTGAATAGAGTTAGGCAGGG
ATATTCACCATTATCGTTTCAGACCCACCTCCCAACCCCGAGGGGACCCGACAGGCCCGAAGGAATAGAA
GAAGAAGGTGGAGAGAGAGACAGAGACAGATCCATTCGATTAGTGAACGGATCTCGACGGTATCGCCTTT
AAAAGAAAAGGGGGGATTGGGGGGTACAGTGCAGGGGAAAGAATAGTAGACATAATAGCAACAGACATAC
AAACTAAAGAATTACAAAAACAAATTACAAAAATTCAAAATTTTCGGGTTTATTACAGGGACAGCAGAGA
TCCAGTTTATCGATAAGCTTGGGAGTTCCGCGTTACATAACTTACGGTAAATGGCCCGCCTGGCTGACCG
CCCAACGACCCCCGCCCATTGACGTCAATAATGACGTATGTTCCCATAGTAACGCCAATAGGGACTTTCC
ATTGACGTCAATGGGTGGAGTATTTACGGTAAACTGCCCACTTGGCAGTACATCAAGTGTATCATATGCC
AAGTACGCCCCCTATTGACGTCAATGACGGTAAATGGCCCGCCTGGCATTATGCCCAGTACATGACCTTA
TGGGACTTTCCTACTTGGCAGTACATCTACGTATTAGTCATCGCTATTACCATGGTGATGCGGTTTTGGC
AGTACATCAATGGGCGTGGATAGCGGTTTGACTCACGGGGATTTCCAAGTCTCCACCCCATTGACGTCAA
TGGGAGTTTGTTTTGGCACCAAAATCAACGGGACTTTCCAAAATGTCGTAACAACTCCGCCCCATTGACG
CAAATGGGCGGTAGGCGTGTACGGTGGGAGGTCTATATAAGCAGAGCTCGTTTAGTGAACCGTCAGATCG
CCTGGAGACGCCATCCACGCTGTTTTGACCTCCATAGAAGACACCGACTCTACTAGAGGATCGCTAGCGC
TTCGACTAGGGATAACAGGGTAATTGTTTGAATGAGGCTTCAGTACTTTACAGAATCGTTGCCTGCACAT
CTTGGAAACACTTGCTGGGATTACTTCGACTTCTTAACCCAACAGAAGGCTCGAGAAGGTATATTGCTGT
TGACAGGATCCACATTAACAACTTTAAGTCCAGCAATTTGAGTTAAGGGTGTTGCTCTCAATGATTTCAC
TAATGGTTCAATTTTTAATTTCTTTTCTTCTGGTTCAAAATTCAAGTTTCAAGTGAAAGTGTAATATGCA
CCCATTTCTTTCAATAAATCTTCTAAATAGTCCACTAATGTTTTATTTTGTTTTTTACAAAATCAAGCAG
CCTCTGCTATCAATATAGAACCTTGTATTCCATCTTTATCTCTAGCTGAGTCATCAATTACATATCCATA
ACTTTCTTCATAAGCAAAAACAAAATTTAATCCGTTATCTTCTTCTTTAGCAATTTCTCTACCCATTCAT
TTCAATCCAGTTAAAGTTTTTACAATCTTAACTCCATATTTTTCCTGAGCGATTCTATCACCCAAATCAC
TTGTTACAAAACTTGAATATAGAGCCGGATTTTTTGGAATGCTATTTAAGCGTTTTAGATTTGATAATTT
TCAATCAATTAAAATTGGTCCTGTTTGATTTCCATCTAATCTTACAAAATGACCATCATGTTTTATTGCC
ATTCCAAATCTGTCAGCATCTGGGTCATTCATAATAATAATATCTGCATCATGTTTAATACCATATTCAA
GCGGTATTTTTCATGCAGGATCAAATTCTGGATTTGGATTTACAACATTTTTCAATGTTTCATCTTCAAA
TGCACGATCTTCACCCTCAATAACGTTATATCCTGATTCACGTAATCTTTTTGGGGTAAATTTAGTTCCT
GTTCCATTAACTGCGCTAAAAATAGGGCCCTGCCTCGGACTTCAAGGGGCTAGAATTCGAGCAATTATCT
TGTTTACTAAAACTGAATACCTTGCTATCTCTTTGATACATTTTTACAAAGCTGAATTAAAATGGTATAA
ATTAAATCACTTTTTTCAATTCTACCGGGTAGGGGAGGCGCTTTTCCCAAGGCAGTCTGGAGCATGCGCT
TTAGCAGCCCCGCTGGGCACTTGGCGCTACACAAGTGGCCTCTGGCCTCGCACACATTCCACATCCACCG
GTAGGCGCCAACCGGCTCCGTTCTTTGGTGGCCCCTTCGCGCCACCTTCTACTCCTCCCCTAGTCAGGAA
GTTCCCCCCCGCCCCGCAGCTCGCGTCGTGCAGGACGTGACAAATGGAAGTAGCACGTCTCACTAGTCTC
GTGCAGATGGACAGCACCGCTGAGCAATGGAAGCGGGTAGGCCTTTGGGGCAGCGGCCAATAGCAGCTTT
GCTCCTTCGCTTTCTGGGCTCAGAGGCTGGGAAGGGGTGGGTCCGGGGGCGGGCTCAGGGGCGGGCTCAG
GGGCGGGGCGGGCGCCCGAAGGTCCTCCGGAGGCCCGGCATTCTGCACGCTTCAAAAGCGCACGTCTGCC
GCGCTGTTCTCCTCTTCCTCATCTCCGGGCCTTTCGACCTTTAATTAACCACCATGGTGAGCAAGGGCGA
GGAGCTGTTCACCGGGGTGGTGCCCATCCTGGTCGAGCTGGACGGCGACGTAAACGGCCACAGGTTCAGC
GTGCGCGGCGAGGGCGAGGGCGATGCCACCAACGGCAAGCTGACCCTGAAGTTCATCTGCACCTCCGGCG
AGCTGCCCGTGCCCTGGCCCACCCTCGTGACCACCCTGTCTTACGGCGTGCAGTGCTTCGCCCGCTACCC
CGACCACATGAAGCAGCACGACTTCTTCAAGTCCGCCATGCCCGAAGGCTACGTCCAGGAGCGCACCATC
TCCTTCAAGGACGACGGCAGCTACAGGACCCGCGCCGAGGTGAAGTTCGAGGGCGACACCCTGGTGAACC
GCATCGAGCTGAAGGGCATCGACTTCAAGGAGGACGGCAACATCCTGGGGCACAAGCTGGAGTACAACAT
GAACGCTTGGGACGCTTATATCACGGCCGACAAGCAGAAGAACGGCATCAAAGCGAACTTCAAGATCGAG
CACAACGTCAAGGACGGCGGCGTGCAGCTCGCCGACGCTTACCAGCAGAACACCCCCATCGGCGACGGCT
CCGTGCTGCTGCCTGACAACCACTACCTGAGCTTCCAGAGCAAGCTGTTCAAAGACCCCAACGAGCAGCG
CGATCACATGGTCCTGCTGGAGTTCGTTACCGCCGCCGGGATAACTCCCGGCATGGACGAGCTGTACAAG
TAAGTTTAAACATCAACCTCTGGATTACAAAATTTGTGAAAGATTGACTGGTATTCTTAACTATGTTGCT
CCTTTTACGCTATGTGGATACGCTGCTTTAATGCCTTTGTATCATGCTATTGCTTCCCGTATGGCTTTCA
TTTTCTCCTCCTTGTATAAATCCTGGTTGCTGTCTCTTTATGAGGAGTTGTGGCCCGTTGTCAGGCAACG
TGGCGTGGTGTGCACTGTGTTTGCTGACGCAACCCCCACTGGTTGGGGCATTGCCACCACCTGTCAGCTC
CTTTCCGGGACTTTCGCTTTCCCCCTCCCTATTGCCACGGCGGAACTCATCGCCGCCTGCCTTGCCCGCT
GCTGGACAGGGGCTCGGCTGTTGGGCACTGACAATTCCGTGGTGTTGTCGGGGAAGCTGACGTCCTTTCC
ATGGCTGCTCGCCTGTGTTGCCACCTGGATTCTGCGCGGGACGTCCTTCTGCTACGTCCCTTCGGCCCTC
AATCCAGCGGACCTTCCTTCCCGCGGCCTGCTGCCGGCTCTGCGGCCTCTTCCGCGTCTTCGCCTTCGCC
CTCAGACGAGTCGGATCTCCCTTTGGGCCGCCTCCCCGCCTGGCCTGCAGGGGTACCTTTAAGACCAATG
ACTTACAAGGCAGCTGTAGATCTTAGCCACTTTTTAAAAGAAAAGAGGGGACTGGAAGGGCTAATTCACT
CCCAACGAAGACAAGATATCCTTGATCTGTGGATCTACCACACACAAGGCTACTTCCCTGATTAGCAGAA
CTACACACCAGGGCCAGGGGTCAGATATCCACTGACCTTTGGATGGTGCTACAAGCTAGTACCAGTTGAG
CCAGATAAGGTAGAAGAGGCCAATAAAGGAGAGAACACCAGCTTGTTACACCCTGTGAGCCTGCATGGGA
TGGATGACCCGGAGAGAGAAGTGTTAGAGTGGAGGTTTGACAGCCGCCTAGCATTTCATCACGTGGCCCG
AGAGCTGCATCCGGAGTACTTCAAGAACTGCTGATATCGAGCTTGCTACAAGGGACTTTCCGCTGGGGAC
TTTCCAGGGAGGCGTGGCCTGGGCGGGACTGGGGAGTGGCGAGCCCTCAGATCCTGCATATAAGCAGCTG
CTTTTTGCCTGTACTGGGTCTCTCTGGTTAGACCAGATCTGAGCCTGGGAGCTCTCTGGCTAACTAGGGA
ACCCACTGCTTAAGCCTCAATAAAGCTTGCCTTGAGTGCTTCAAGTAGTGTGTGCCCGTCTGTTGTGTGA
CTCTGGTAACTAGAGATCCCTCAGACCCTTTTAGTCAGTGTGGAAAATCTCTAGCAGTAGTAGTTCATGT
CATCTTATTATTCAGTATTTATAACTTGCAAAGAAATGAATATCAGAGAGTGAGAGGCCTTGACATTGCT
AGCGTTTTACCGTCGACCTCTAGCTAGAGCTTGGCGTAATCATGGTCATAGCTGTTTCCTGTGTGAAATT
GTTATCCGCTCACAATTCCACACAACATACGAGCCGGAAGCATAAAGTGTAAAGCCTGGGGTGCCTAATG
AGTGAGCTAACTCACATTAATTGCGTTGCGCTCACTGCCCGCTTTCCAGTCGGGAAACCTGTCGTGCCAG
CTGCATTAATGAATCGGCCAACGCGCGGGGAGAGGCGGTTTGCGTATTGGGCGCTCTTCCGCTTCCTCGC
TCACTGACTCGCTGCGCTCGGTCGTTCGGCTGCGGCGAGCGGTATCAGCTCACTCAAAGGCGGTAATACG
GTTATCCACAGAATCAGGGGATAACGCAGGAAAGAACATGTGAGCAAAAGGCCAGCAAAAGGCCAGGAAC
CGTAAAAAGGCCGCGTTGCTGGCGTTTTTCCATAGGCTCCGCCCCCCTGACGAGCATCACAAAAATCGAC
GCTCAAGTCAGAGGTGGCGAAACCCGACAGGACTATAAAGATACCAGGCGTTTCCCCCTGGAAGCTCCCT
CGTGCGCTCTCCTGTTCCGACCCTGCCGCTTACCGGATACCTGTCCGCCTTTCTCCCTTCGGGAAGCGTG
GCGCTTTCTCATAGCTCACGCTGTAGGTATCTCAGTTCGGTGTAGGTCGTTCGCTCCAAGCTGGGCTGTG
TGCACGAACCCCCCGTTCAGCCCGACCGCTGCGCCTTATCCGGTAACTATCGTCTTGAGTCCAACCCGGT
AAGACACGACTTATCGCCACTGGCAGCAGCCACTGGTAACAGGATTAGCAGAGCGAGGTATGTAGGCGGT
GCTACAGAGTTCTTGAAGTGGTGGCCTAACTACGGCTACACTAGAAGAACAGTATTTGGTATCTGCGCTC
TGCTGAAGCCAGTTACCTTCGGAAAAAGAGTTGGTAGCTCTTGATCCGGCAAACAAACCACCGCTGGTAG
CGGTGGTTTTTTTGTTTGCAAGCAGCAGATTACGCGCAGAAAAAAAGGATCTCAAGAAGATCCTTTGATC
TTTTCTACGGGGTCTGACGCTCAGTGGAACGAAAACTCACGTTAAGGGATTTTGGTCATGAGATTATCAA
AAAGGATCTTCACCTAGATCCTTTTAAATTAAAAATGAAGTTTTAAATCAATCTAAAGTATATATGAGTA
AACTTGGTCTGACAGTTACCAATGCTTAATCAGTGAGGCACCTATCTCAGCGATCTGTCTATTTCGTTCA
TCCATAGTTGCCTGACTCCCCGTCGTGTAGATAACTACGATACGGGAGGGCTTACCATCTGGCCCCAGTG
CTGCAATGATACCGCGAGACCCACGCTCACCGGCTCCAGATTTATCAGCAATAAACCAGCCAGCCGGAAG
GGCCGAGCGCAGAAGTGGTCCTGCAACTTTATCCGCCTCCATCCAGTCTATTAATTGTTGCCGGGAAGCT
AGAGTAAGTAGTTCGCCAGTTAATAGTTTGCGCAACGTTGTTGCCATTGCTACAGGCATCGTGGTGTCAC
GCTCGTCGTTTGGTATGGCTTCATTCAGCTCCGGTTCCCAACGATCAAGGCGAGTTACATGATCCCCCAT
GTTGTGCAAAAAAGCGGTTAGCTCCTTCGGTCCTCCGATCGTTGTCAGAAGTAAGTTGGCCGCAGTGTTA
TCACTCATGGTTATGGCAGCACTGCATAATTCTCTTACTGTCATGCCATCCGTAAGATGCTTTTCTGTGA
CTGGTGAGTACTCAACCAAGTCATTCTGAGAATAGTGTATGCGGCGACCGAGTTGCTCTTGCCCGGCGTC
AATACGGGATAATACCGCGCCACATAGCAGAACTTTAAAAGTGCTCATCATTGGAAAACGTTCTTCGGGG
CGAAAACTCTCAAGGATCTTACCGCTGTTGAGATCCAGTTCGATGTAACCCACTCGTGCACCCAACTGAT
CTTCAGCATCTTTTACTTTCACCAGCGTTTCTGGGTGAGCAAAAACAGGAAGGCAAAATGCCGCAAAAAA
GGGAATAAGGGCGACACGGAAATGTTGAATACTCATACTCTTCCTTTTTCAATATTATTGAAGCATTTAT
CAGGGTTATTGTCTCATGAGCGGATACATATTTGAATGTATTTAGAAAAATAAACAAATAGGGGTTCCGC
GCACATTTCCCCGAAAAGTGCCACCTGACGTCGACGGATCGGGAGATCAACTTGTTTATTGCAGCTTATA
ATGGTTACAAATAAAGCAATAGCATCACAAATTTCACAAATAAAGCATTTTTTTCACTGCATTCTAGTTG
TGGTTTGTCCAAACTCATCAATGTATCTTATCATGTCTGGATCAACTGGATAACTCAAGCTAACCAAAAT
CATCCCAAACTTCCCACCCCATACCCTATTACCACTGCCAATTACCTGTGGTTTCATTTACTCTAAACCT
GTGATTCCTCTGAATTATTTTCATTTTAAAGAAATTGTATTTGTTAAATATGTACTACAAACTTAGTAGT
